Addgene plasmid #91935: pRSF_6His-ZmSUMO1a-GG_ZmSCE1d(C94S)-Myc
Purpose: Bacterial expression of maize SUMO1a and inactive SCE1d
Depositing lab: Richard Vierstra. Depositing organization: Washington University in Saint Louis. Publication: Defining the SUMO System in Maize: SUMOylation Is Up-Regulated during Endosperm Development and Rapidly Induced by Stress. Augustine RC, York SL, Rytz TC, Vierstra RD. Plant Physiol. 2016 Jul;171(3):2191-210. doi: 10.1104/pp.16.00353. Epub 2016 May 15. PubMed 27208252.
Backbone
  Vector backbone: pRSFDuet-1
  Backbone size w/o insert (bp): 3829
  Total vector size (bp): 4625
  Vector type: Bacterial Expression
Growth in bacteria
  Bacterial resistance: Kanamycin, 50 μg/mL
  Growth temperature: 37°C
  Growth strain: DH5alpha
  Copy number: Unknown
Gene/Insert 1
  Gene/Insert name: 6His-ZmSUMO1a-GG
  Species: Zea mays
  Insert size (bp): 283
  Mutation: Truncation of ZmSUMO1a after the diGlycine motif
  Tag / fusion protein: 6His (N terminal on backbone)
  Cloning method: Restriction Enzyme; 5′ cloning site EcoRI (unknown if destroyed); 3′ cloning site Sal1 (unknown if destroyed)
  Sequencing primers: 5′ GGATCTCGACGCTCTCCCT; 3′ GATTATGCGGCCGTGTACAA
Gene/Insert 2
  Gene/Insert name: ZmSCE1d(C94S)-Myc
  Species: Zea mays
  Insert size (bp): 513
  Mutation: C94S active site mutation
  Tag / fusion protein: Myc (C terminal on insert)
  Cloning method: Restriction Enzyme; 5′ cloning site NdeI (unknown if destroyed); 3′ cloning site XhoI (unknown if destroyed)
  Sequencing primers: 5′ TGTACACGGCCGCATAATC; 3′ GCTAGTTATTGCTCAGCGG
Terms and licenses: Academic/Nonprofit Terms; Industry Terms: Not Available to Industry
How to cite: pRSF_6His-ZmSUMO1a-GG_ZmSCE1d(C94S)-Myc was a gift from Richard Vierstra (Addgene plasmid # 91935 ; http://n2t.net/addgene:91935 ; RRID:Addgene_91935)
