[The description below was written by a language model from this plasmid's Addgene catalogue record and pLannotate feature annotations shown in this document.]
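Description:
pRSF_6His-ZmSUMO1a-GG_ZmSCE1d(C94S)-Myc is a bacterial co-expression plasmid built on pRSFDuet-1, a two-cassette T7 vector for E. coli. It replicates from the RSF1030 origin, which is compatible with other common origins and so allows it to be maintained alongside additional expression plasmids. Selection is with kanamycin through an aminoglycoside phosphotransferase gene. The backbone also carries lacI, and each of the two T7 promoters is followed by a lac operator. Transcription therefore requires T7 RNA polymerase in the host, is repressed by Lac repressor and is inducible with IPTG. A single annotated T7 terminator lies downstream of the second cassette.

The first cassette encodes maize (Zea mays) SUMO1a fused to an N-terminal 6His tag supplied by the backbone. The coding sequence is truncated immediately after the di-glycine motif, so the protein is made in its mature, conjugation-ready form without needing protease processing. The second cassette encodes the maize SUMO-conjugating (E2) enzyme SCE1d with a C-terminal Myc epitope and a C94S substitution at the active site, which the record describes as inactivating. The automated annotation labels these reading frames by their closest rice SUMO1 and Arabidopsis SCE1 homologues, but the catalogue identifies both as maize genes. The S-tag fragment annotated after the SCE1d insert is a vector remnant; whether it is translated is not stated.

The stated purpose is bacterial expression of SUMO1a together with inactive SCE1d. That pairing would fit a catalytically dead control for reconstituting SUMOylation in E. coli, although the record does not spell this out. The sequenced record is 4,552 nt, slightly shorter than the 4,625 bp listed in the catalogue.
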