Features (pLannotate 1.2.2; 19 found; start..end, strand, type, name):
      9..27      +  promoter       T7 promoter: promoter for bacteriophage T7 RNA polymerase
     28..52      +  protein_bind   lac operator: The lac repressor binds to the lac operator to inhibit transcription in E. coli. This inhibition can be relieved by adding lactose or isopropyl-β-D-thiogalactopyranoside (IPTG). lac repressor encoded by lacI
     67..89      +  RBS            RBS: efficient ribosome binding site from bacteriophage T7 gene 10 (Olins and Rangwala, 1989)
    144..422     +  CDS            SUMO1 (fragment): SUMO1_ORYSJ - Also known as SMT3, SUM1. Experimental evidence at protein level: Swiss-Prot protein existence level 1. Ubiquitin-like protein which can be covalently attached to target lysines as a monomer. Does not seem to be involved in protein degradation and may function as an antagonist of ubiquitin in the degradation process (By similarity). From Oryza sativa subsp. japonica (Rice).
    503..521     +  promoter       T7 promoter: promoter for bacteriophage T7 RNA polymerase
    522..546     +  protein_bind   lac operator: The lac repressor binds to the lac operator to inhibit transcription in E. coli. This inhibition can be relieved by adding lactose or isopropyl-β-D-thiogalactopyranoside (IPTG). lac repressor encoded by lacI
    589..1068    +  CDS            SCE1: SCE1_ARATH - Also known as AHUS5, EMB1637. Experimental evidence at protein level: Swiss-Prot protein existence level 1. SUMO-conjugating enzyme that accepts the SUMO proteins from the E1 SUMO-activating heterodimer SAE1/SAE2 and catalyzes its covalent attachment to other proteins with the E3 SUMO ligases SIZ1 and MMS21. Associates with SIZ1 for sumoylation of the transcription factor GTE3. From Arabidopsis thaliana (Mouse-ear cress).
   1114..1155    +  CDS            S-Tag (fragment): affinity and epitope tag derived from pancreatic ribonuclease A
   1185..1202    +  CDS            SET1 (fragment): solubility-enhancement tag derived from T7 phage gene 10B
   1210..1257    +  terminator     T7 terminator: transcription terminator for bacteriophage T7 RNA polymerase
   1421..1478    +  promoter       AmpR promoter (fragment): bla
   1487..2302    -  CDS            KanR: aminoglycoside phosphotransferase; aph(3')-Ia; confers resistance to kanamycin in bacteria or G418 (Geneticin®) in eukaryotes
   2303..2394    -  promoter       AmpR promoter: bla
   2410..3159    -  rep_origin     RSF ori: Plasmids containing the RSF 1030 origin of replication can be propagated in E. coli cells that contain additional plasmids with compatible origins.
   3242..3306    -  CDS            TcR (fragment): tetracycline efflux protein; tet; confers resistance to tetracycline
   3321..3342    -  protein_bind   CAP binding site: CAP binding activates transcription in the presence of cAMP. E. coli catabolite activator protein
   3355..4437    -  CDS            lacI: lac repressor; lacI; The lac repressor binds to the lac operator to inhibit transcription in E. coli. This inhibition can be relieved by adding lactose or isopropyl-β-D-thiogalactopyranoside (IPTG).
   4438..4515    -  promoter       lacI promoter: lacI
   4523..6       -  CDS            TcR (fragment) (across the origin): tetracycline efflux protein; tet; confers resistance to tetracycline
>Addgene plasmid #91935 | pRSF_6His-ZmSUMO1a-GG_ZmSCE1d(C94S)-Myc | addgene full sequence | sequence record 181731 | Addgene NGS Result
TAGGAAATTAATACGACTCACTATAGGGGAATTGTGAGCGGATAACAATTCCCCTGTAGAAATAATTTTG
TTTAACTTTAATAAGGAGATATACCATGGGCAGCAGCCATCACCATCATCACCACAGCCAGGATCCGAAT
TCGATGTCTGGAGCCGGCGAGGAGGATAAGAAGCCCGCGGAGGGCGGCGCCCACATCAACCTTAAGGTCA
AGGGACAGGATGGCAATGAGGTGTTCTTTCGCATAAAGAGGTCCACCCAGCTGAAGAAGCTGATGAACGC
CTATTGCGACCGCCAGTCTGTGGACATGAATGCCATTGCATTCCTGTTTGATGGCCGCAGGCTTCGCGGC
GAGCAGACCCCTGATGAGCTGGAGATGGAGGACGGCGACGAGATCGACGCCATGCTTCACCAGACCGGAG
GCTAGGTCGACAAGCTTGCGGCCGCATAATGCTTAAGTCGAACAGAAAGTAATCGTATTGTACACGGCCG
CATAATCGAAATTAATACGACTCACTATAGGGGAATTGTGAGCGGATAACAATTCCCCATCTTAGTATAT
TAGTTAAGTATAAGAAGGAGATATACATATGTCTGGAGGGATCGCGCGCGGCCGCCTCGCCGAGGAGCGC
AAGGCCTGGCGCAAGAATCACCCCCACGGTTTCGTGGCGAGGCCGGAGTCGCTGACCGACGGGTCCGTGA
ACCTCATGGTCTGGAACTGTACCATCCCCGGCAAGCACGGGACCGATTGGGAAGGTGGGTACTACCCACT
TACCCTTCATTTCAGTGAAGATTACCCAAGCAAACCTCCCAAATGCAAGTTTCCACAGGGTTTTTTCCAT
CCAAATGTTTATCCATCAGGAACAGTCTCCCTCTCAATTCTGAACGAGGATAGCGATTGGAGACCTGCTA
TCACTGTTAAGCAGATTCTAGTTGGAATACAGGACTTGCTTGATCAGCCCAATCCAGCTGATCCTGCTCA
GACTGATGGTTATCACCTATTCATCCAGGATCCTGCAGAATATAAGCGACGTGTTCGTCTGCAGGCCAAG
CAATATCCTGCTCTGGTCGAACAAAAACTCATCTCAGAAGAGGATCTGTGACTCGAGTCTGGTAAAGAAA
CCGCTGCTGCGAAATTTGAACGCCAGCACATGGACTCGTCTACTAGCGCAGCTTAATTAACCTAGGCTGC
TGCCACCGCTGAGCAATAACTAGCATAACCCCTTGGGGCCTCTAAACGGGTCTTGAGGGGTTTTTTGCTG
AAACCTCAGGCATTTGAGAAGCACACGGTCACACTGCTTCCGGTAGTCAATAAACCGGTAAACCAGCAAT
AGACATAAGCGGCTATTTAACGACCCTGCCCTGAACCGACGACAAGCTGACGACCGGGTCTCCGCAAGTG
GCACTTTTCGGGGAAATGTGCGCGGAACCCCTATTTGTTTATTTTTCTAAATACATTCAAATATGTATCC
GCTCATGAATTAATTCTTAGAAAAACTCATCGAGCATCAAATGAAACTGCAATTTATTCATATCAGGATT
ATCAATACCATATTTTTGAAAAAGCCGTTTCTGTAATGAAGGAGAAAACTCACCGAGGCAGTTCCATAGG
ATGGCAAGATCCTGGTATCGGTCTGCGATTCCGACTCGTCCAACATCAATACAACCTATTAATTTCCCCT
CGTCAAAAATAAGGTTATCAAGTGAGAAATCACCATGAGTGACGACTGAATCCGGTGAGAATGGCAAAAG
TTTATGCATTTCTTTCCAGACTTGTTCAACAGGCCAGCCATTACGCTCGTCATCAAAATCACTCGCATCA
ACCAAACCGTTATTCATTCGTGATTGCGCCTGAGCGAGACGAAATACGCGGTCGCTGTTAAAAGGACAAT
TACAAACAGGAATCGAATGCAACCGGCGCAGGAACACTGCCAGCGCATCAACAATATTTTCACCTGAATC
AGGATATTCTTCTAATACCTGGAATGCTGTTTTCCCGGGGATCGCAGTGGTGAGTAACCATGCATCATCA
GGAGTACGGATAAAATGCTTGATGGTCGGAAGAGGCATAAATTCCGTCAGCCAGTTTAGTCTGACCATCT
CATCTGTAACATCATTGGCAACGCTACCTTTGCCATGTTTCAGAAACAACTCTGGCGCATCGGGCTTCCC
ATACAATCGATAGATTGTCGCACCTGATTGCCCGACATTATCGCGAGCCCATTTATACCCATATAAATCA
GCATCCATGTTGGAATTTAATCGCGGCCTAGAGCAAGACGTTTCCCGTTGAATATGGCTCATACTCTTCC
TTTTTCAATATTATTGAAGCATTTATCAGGGTTATTGTCTCATGAGCGGATACATATTTGAATGTATTTA
GAAAAATAAACAAATAGGCATGCAGCGCTCTTCCGCTTCCTCGCTCACTGACTCGCTACGCTCGGTCGTT
CGACTGCGGCGAGCGGTGTCAGCTCACTCAAAAGCGGTAATACGGTTATCCACAGAATCAGGGGATAAAG
CCGGAAAGAACATGTGAGCAAAAAGCAAAGCACCGGAAGAAGCCAACGCCGCAGGCGTTTTTCCATAGGC
TCCGCCCCCCTGACGAGCATCACAAAAATCGACGCTCAAGCCAGAGGTGGCGAAACCCGACAGGACTATA
AAGATACCAGGCGTTTCCCCCTGGAAGCTCCCTCGTGCGCTCTCCTGTTCCGACCCTGCCGCTTACCGGA
TACCTGTCCGCCTTTCTCCCTTCGGGAAGCGTGGCGCTTTCTCATAGCTCACGCTGTTGGTATCTCAGTT
CGGTGTAGGTCGTTCGCTCCAAGCTGGGCTGTGTGCACGAACCCCCCGTTCAGCCCGACCGCTGCGCCTT
ATCCGGTAACTATCGTCTTGAGTCCAACCCGGTAAGACACGACTTATCGCCACTGGCAGCAGCCATTGGT
AACTGATTTAGAGGACTTTGTCTTGAAGTTATGCACCTGTTAAGGCTAAACTGAAAGAACAGATTTTGGT
GAGTGCGGTCCTCCAACCCACTTACCTTGGTTCAAAGAGTTGGTAGCTCAGCGAACCTTGAGAAAACCAC
CGTTGGTAGCGGTGGTTTTTCTTTATTTATGAGATGATGAATCAATCGGTCTATCAAGTCAACGAACAGC
TATTCCGTTACTCTAGATTTCAGTGCAATTTATCTCTTCAAATGTAGCACCTGAAGTCAGCCCCATACGA
TATAAGTTGTAATTCTCATGTTAGTCATGCCCCGCGCCCACCGGAAGGAGCTGACTGGGTTGAAGGCTCT
CAAGGGCATCGGTCGAGATCCCGGTGCCTAATGAGTGAGCTAACTTACATTAATTGCGTTGCGCTCACTG
CCCGCTTTCCAGTCGGGAAACCTGTCGTGCCAGCTGCATTAATGAATCGGCCAACGCGCGGGGAGAGGCG
GTTTGCGTATTGGGCGCCAGGGTGGTTTTTCTTTTCACCAGTGAGACGGGCAACAGCTGATTGCCCTTCA
CCGCCTGGCCCTGAGAGAGTTGCAGCAAGCGGTCCACGCTGGTTTGCCCCAGCAGGCGAAAATCCTGTTT
GATGGTGGTTAACGGCGGGATATAACATGAGCTGTCTTCGGTATCGTCGTATCCCACTACCGAGATGTCC
GCACCAACGCGCAGCCCGGACTCGGTAATGGCGCGCATTGCGCCCAGCGCCATCTGATCGTTGGCAACCA
GCATCGCAGTGGGAACGATGCCCTCATTCAGCATTTGCATGGTTTGTTGAAAACCGGACATGGCACTCCA
GTCGCCTTCCCGTTCCGCTATCGGCTGAATTTGATTGCGAGTGAGATATTTATGCCAGCCAGCCAGACGC
AGACGCGCCGAGACAGAACTTAATGGGCCCGCTAACAGCGCGATTTGCTGGTGACCCAATGCGACCAGAT
GCTCCACGCCCAGTCGCGTACCGTCTTCATGGGAGAAAATAATACTGTTGATGGGTGTCTGGTCAGAGAC
ATCAAGAAATAACGCCGGAACATTAGTGCAGGCAGCTTCCACAGCAATGGCATCCTGGTCATCCAGCGGA
TAGTTAATGATCAGCCCACTGACGCGTTGCGCGAGAAGATTGTGCACCGCCGCTTTACAGGCTTCGACGC
CGCTTCGTTCTACCATCGACACCACCACGCTGGCACCCAGTTGATCGGCGCGAGATTTAATCGCCGCGAC
AATTTGCGACGGCGCGTGCAGGGCCAGACTGGAGGTGGCAACGCCAATCAGCAACGACTGTTTGCCCGCC
AGTTGTTGTGCCACGCGGTTGGGAATGTAATTCAGCTCCGCCATCGCCGCTTCCACTTTTTCCCGCGTTT
TCGCAGAAACGTGGCTGGCCTGGTTCACCACGCGGGAAACGGTCTGATAAGAGACACCGGCATACTCTGC
GACATCGTATAACGTTACTGGTTTCACATTCACCACCCTGAATTGACTCTCTTCCGGGCGCTATCATGCC
ATACCGCGAAAGGTTTTGCGCCATTCGATGGTGTCCGGGATCTCGACGCTCTCCCTTATGCGACTCCTGC
AT
